Addgene plasmid #233993: makeTCR_Hs.TRBV10-3
Purpose: Hs TRBV gene for makeTCR assembly
Depositing lab: Michael Platten. Depositing organization: Deutsches Krebsforschungszentrum (DKFZ). Publication: makeTCR: A Modular Platform for Rapid, Flexible, Scalable, Single-Step T Cell Receptor Synthesis. Hamberger M, Neuhoff M-T, Pietrantonio SV, Boschert T, Maldonado Torres C, Errerd A, Tan CL, Lindner JM, Platten M, Green EW. bioRxiv 2025.04.27.647198 10.1101/2025.04.27.647198.
Backbone
  Vector backbone: pmakeTCR
  Backbone manufacturer: custom
  Backbone size w/o insert (bp): 1710
  Vector type: Synthetic Biology
Growth in bacteria
  Bacterial resistance: Chloramphenicol, 25 μg/mL
  Growth temperature: 37°C
  Growth strain: DH5alpha
  Copy number: High Copy
Gene/Insert
  Gene/Insert name: TRBV10-3 (alt name: ENSG00000261601)
  Species: H. sapiens (human)
  Insert size (bp): 333
  Entrez Gene: TRBV10-3 (a.k.a. TCRBV10S3, TCRBV12S1A1N2, TRBV103)
  Promoter: n/a
  Cloning method: Restriction Enzyme; 5′ cloning site CCAT (not destroyed); 3′ cloning site TGTG (not destroyed)
  Sequencing primers: 5′ M13 (-21) Forward; 3′ M13 Reverse
Resource information
  A portion of this plasmid was derived from a plasmid made by: synthetic
Terms and licenses: Academic/Nonprofit Terms; Industry Terms: Not Available to Industry
Depositor comments: Please visit https://doi.org/10.1101/2025.04.27.647198 for bioRxiv preprint.
How to cite: makeTCR_Hs.TRBV10-3 was a gift from Michael Platten (Addgene plasmid # 233993 ; http://n2t.net/addgene:233993 ; RRID:Addgene_233993)
