[The description below was written by a language model from this plasmid's Addgene catalogue record and pLannotate feature annotations shown in this document.]
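Description:
makeTCR_Hs.TRBV10-3 is a small (about 2.0 kb) synthetic-biology part plasmid that stores a single human T cell receptor beta-chain variable gene segment, TRBV10-3, as a building block for the makeTCR modular TCR assembly platform. The custom pmakeTCR backbone (about 1.7 kb) is minimal. It carries a high-copy ColE1/pUC-type origin of replication for propagation in E. coli and a chloramphenicol acetyltransferase (cat) gene driven by its native promoter for chloramphenicol selection. These elements are insulated by short bacterial and phage transcription terminators (tonB, T7Te and T3Te), which limit read-through between the backbone and the cloned part. A short residual lacZα fragment is also annotated, and the insert can be sequenced from flanking M13 forward and reverse primer sites.

The 333 bp synthetic insert encodes the human TRBV10-3 V region and has no promoter, so the plasmid is a donor of a coding module rather than an expression construct. The part is bounded by defined four-base junctions that are recorded as preserved cloning sites. This arrangement fits ordered restriction-based assembly, in which the V segment is joined in a single step with other modules to build a full-length TCR chain, although the record does not name the enzyme used. The automated annotation labels the insert region as a fragment of TRBV6-7. This most likely reflects sequence similarity among TRBV family members in the annotation database rather than a different insert, as the catalogue entry identifies it as TRBV10-3. The plasmid is one element of a library of V gene parts used for rapid, scalable synthesis of TCRs.
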