Features (pLannotate 1.2.2; 8 found; start..end, strand, type, name):
     34..339     +  CDS            TRBV6-7 (fragment): TVB67_HUMAN - Experimental evidence at protein level: Swiss-Prot protein existence level 1. Probable non-functional open reading frame (ORF) of V region of the variable domain of T cell receptor (TR) beta chain (PubMed:24600447). Non-functional ORF generally cannot participate to the synthesis of a productive T cell receptor (TR) chain due to altered V-(D)-J or switch recombination and/or splicing site (at mRNA level) and/or conserved amino acid change (protein level) (PubMed:9619395). Alpha-beta T cell receptors are antigen specific receptors which are essential to the immune response and are
    428..459     +  terminator     tonB terminator: bidirectional E. coli tonB-P14 transcription terminator
    460..562     +  promoter       cat promoter: promoter of the E. coli cat gene encoding chloramphenicol acetyltransferase
    563..1219    +  CDS            cat: CAT_ECOLX - Experimental evidence at protein level: Swiss-Prot protein existence level 1. This enzyme is an effector of chloramphenicol resistance in bacteria. From Escherichia coli. This protein is used as a marker in many commonly used cloning vectors, such as pACYC184.
   1246..1273    +  terminator     T7Te terminator: phage T7 early transcription terminator
   1285..1872    -  rep_origin     ori: high-copy-number ColE1/pMB1/pBR322/pUC origin of replication
   1894..1923    -  terminator     T3Te terminator: phage T3 early transcription terminator
   1995..2014    -  CDS            lacZα (fragment): LacZα fragment of β-galactosidase; lacZ fragment
>Addgene plasmid #233993 | makeTCR_Hs.TRBV10-3 | addgene full sequence | sequence record 468312 | Addgene NGS Result
CGTCTCACCATGGGCACAAGGTTGTTCTTCTATGTGGCCCTTTGTCTCCTGTGGACAGGACACATGGATG
CTGGAATCACCCAGAGCCCAAGACACAAGGTCACAGAGACAGGAACACCAGTGACTCTGAGATGTCACCA
GACTGAGAACCACCGCTACATGTACTGGTATCGACAAGACCCGGGGCATGGTCTGAGGCTAATCCATTAC
TCATATGGTGTTAAAGATACTGACAAAGGAGAAGTCTCAGATGGCTATAGTGTCTCTAGATCAAAGACAG
AGGATTTCCTCCTCACTCTGGAGTCCGCTACCAGCTCCCAGACATCTGTGTACTTCTGTGTGAGACGCAG
GGAAGATGGCCGCGAAGAAAACGTCATAGCTGTTTCCTGACTGACCATTTAAATCATACCTGACCTCCAT
AGCAGAAAGTCAAAAGCCTCCGACCGGAGGCTTTTGACTTGATCGGCACGTAAGAGGTTCCAACTTTCAC
CATAATGAAATAAGATCACTACCGGGCGTATTTTTTGAGTTATCGAGATTTTCAGGAGCTAAGGAAGCTA
AAATGGAGAAAAAAATCACTGGATATACCACCGTTGATATATCCCAATGGCATCGTAAAGAACATTTTGA
GGCATTTCAGTCAGTTGCTCAATGTACCTATAACCAGACCGTTCAGCTGGATATTACGGCCTTTTTAAAG
ACCGTAAAGAAAAATAAGCACAAGTTTTATCCGGCCTTTATTCACATTCTTGCCCGCCTGATGAATGCTC
ATCCGGAATTTCGTATGGCAATGAAAGACGGTGAGCTGGTGATATGGGATAGTGTTCACCCTTGTTACAC
CGTTTTCCATGAGCAAACTGAAACGTTTTCATCGCTCTGGAGTGAATACCACGACGATTTCCGGCAGTTT
CTACACATATATTCGCAAGATGTGGCGTGTTACGGTGAAAACCTGGCCTATTTCCCTAAAGGGTTTATTG
AGAATATGTTTTTTGTCTCAGCCAATCCCTGGGTGAGTTTCACCAGTTTTGATTTAAACGTGGCCAATAT
GGACAACTTCTTCGCCCCCGTTTTCACCATGGGCAAATATTATACGCAAGGCGACAAGGTGCTGATGCCG
CTGGCGATTCAGGTTCATCATGCCGTTTGTGATGGCTTCCATGTCGGCAGAATGCTTAATGAATTACAAC
AGTACTGCGATGAGTGGCAGGGCGGGGCGTAATGAGGGCCCAAATGTAATCACCTGGCTCACCTTCGGGT
GGGCCTTTCTGCGTTGCTGGCGTTTTTCCATAGGCTCCGCCCCCCTGACGAGCATCACAAAAATCGATGC
TCAAGTCAGAGGTGGCGAAACCCGACAGGACTATAAAGATACCAGGCGTTTCCCCCTGGAAGCTCCCTCG
TGCGCTCTCCTGTTCCGACCCTGCCGCTTACCGGATACCTGTCCGCCTTTCTCCCTTCGGGAAGCGTGGC
GCTTTCTCATAGCTCACGCTGTAGGTATCTCAGTTCGGTGTAGGTCGTTCGCTCCAAGCTGGGCTGTGTG
CACGAACCCCCCGTTCAGCCCGACCGCTGCGCCTTATCCGGTAACTATCGTCTTGAGTCCAACCCGGTAA
GACACGACTTATCGCCACTGGCAGCAGCCACTGGTAACAGGATTAGCAGAGCGAGGTATGTAGGCGGTGC
TACAGAGTTCTTGAAGTGGTGGCCTAACTACGGCTACACTAGAAGAACAGTATTTGGTATCTGCGCTCTG
CTGAAGCCAGTTACCTCGGAAAAAGAGTTGGTAGCTCTTGATCCGGCAAACAAACCACCGCTGGTAGCGG
TGGTTTTTTTGTTTGCAAGCAGCAGATTACGCGCAGAAAAAAAGGATCTCAAGAAGATCCTTTGATTTTC
TACCGAAGAAAGGCCCACCCGTGAAGGTGAGCCAGTGAGTTGATTGCAGTCCAGTTACGCTGGAGTCTGA
GGCTCGTCCTGAATGATATCAAGCTTGAATTCGTTTGTAAAACGACGGCCAGTGCTAACCGTATCGCATT
GGCCATACCTACA
